>Addgene plasmid #174405 | pCE27 | addgene full sequence | sequence record 349710 | Addgene NGS Result
ATATATGAGTAAACTTGGTCTGACAGTTACCAATGCTTGATCAGTGAGGCACCTATCTCAGCGATCTGTC
TATTTCGTTCATCCATAGTTGCCTGACTCCCCGTCGTGTAGATAACTACGATACGGGAGGGCTTACCATC
TGGCCCCAGTGCTGCAATGATACCGCGAGACCCACGCTCACCGGCTCCAGATTTATCAGCAATAAACCAG
CCAGCCGGAAGGGCCGAGCGCAGAAGTGGTCCTGCAACTTTATCCGCCTCCATCCAGTCTATTAATTGTT
GCCGGGAAGCTAGAGTAAGTAGTTCGCCAGTTAATAGTTTGCGCAACGTTGTTGCCATTGCTACAGGCAT
CGTGGTGTCACGCTCGTCGTTTGGTATGGCTTCATTCAGCTCCGGTTCCCAACGATCAAGGCGAGTTACA
TGATCCCCCATGTTGTGCAAAAAAGCGGTTAGCTCCTTCGGTCCTCCGATCGTTGTCAGAAGTAAGTTGG
CCGCAGTGTTATCACTCATGGTTATGGCAGCACTGCATAATTCTCTTACTGTCATGCCATCCGTAAGATG
CTTTTCTGTGACTGGTGAGTACTCAACCAAGTCATTCTGAGAATAGTGTATGCGGCGACCGAGTTGCTCT
TGCCCGGCGTCAATACGGGATAATACCGCGCCACATAGCAGAACTTTAAAAGTGCTCATCATTGGAAAAC
GTTCTTCGGGGCGAAAACTCTCAAGGATCTTACCGCTGTTGAGATCCAGTTCGATGTAACCCACTCGTGC
ACCCAACTGATCTTCAGCATCTTTTACTTTCACCAGCGTTTCTGGGTGAGCAAAAACAGGAAGGCAAAAT
GCCGCAAAAAAGGGAATAAGGGCGACACGGAAATGTTGAATACTCATACTCTTCCTTTTTCAATATTATT
GAAGCATTTATCAGGGTTATTGTCTCATGAGCGGATACATATTTGAATGTATTTAGAAAAATAAACAAAT
AGGGGTTCCGCGCACATTTCCCCGAAAAGTGCCACCTGACGTCTAAGAAACCATTATTATCATGACATTA
ACCTATAAAAATAGGCGTATCACGAGGCCCTTTGACGGCACGGCCACGCGTTTAAACCGCCAGGTGATGC
TGAAGCTATTGAAGCTTTGGATGGTTCTTTCACTACCGATACTGTTTTTAGAGTTACTGCTACTGGTGAT
GGTTTCACTTTGAGAGAAGTTCCAGTTGATCCACCATTGACTAAGGTTTTCCCAGATGATGAATCCGATG
ATGAATCCGATGCTGGTGAAGATGGTGATCCAGATTCTAGAACTTTCGTTGCTTATGGTGATGATGGTGA
TTTGGCTGGTTTCGTTGTTGTTTCTTATTCTGGTTGGAACAGAAGATTGACTGTTGAAGATATTGAAGTT
GCTCCAGAACATAGAGGTCATGGTGTTGGTAGAGCTTTGATGGGTTTGGCTACTGAATTCGCCAGAGAAA
GAGGTGCTGGTCATTTGTGGTTGGAAGTTACCAATGTTAATGCTCCAGCTATTCATGCTTATAGAAGAAT
GGGTTTCACTTTGTGTGGTTTGGATACTGCTTTATACGATGGTACTGCTTCCGATGGTGAACAAGCTTTG
TATATGTCTATGCCATGTCCATAATAACTCGAGTCAGTACTGACAATAAAAAGATTCTTGTTTTCAAGAA
CTTGTCATTTGTATAGTTTTTTTATATTGTAGTTGTTCTATTTTAATCAAATGTTAGCGTGATTTATATT
TTTTTTCGCCTCGACATCATCTGCCCAGATGCGAAGTTAAGTGCGCAGAAAGTAATATCATGCGTCAATC
GTATGTGAATGCTGGTCGCTATACTGCTGTCGATTCGATACTAAAGCTTAACTTTTAGAGTCACTTACCC
TACAAAGGTGTAAGCTTCCCTCAGATCAGGCGGCACGCATCTGATATCTAACATCCATTGTAAAATTAGT
GAAGATTAACACTCAGAGCCAGTTATTTTGAACACAGATGGCTTTTGGCTGCTCTTATCGTCTACGTTTC
TTTTTTTTTTTTTTTTTTTTTTTTTTCCTAATTTTTTACGAGTTCACTAATTGGTTTCGGGGGCTCAATT
TTCGAATGCGACATTCATAAACTTTGACCTTTTATGTGTTGATCTGGATAATTTTGACCTCAAAACTCGG
AAAAATTGATGTATAGCGTATTCGACATGGCTTTAAAAGTCGCAGAGTTCTACGATTTTCATTTGCACTG
GCCCATCCGGTAAGCCTCGGGGCTCCGGCATGTGAGGGTTCGACTCCCTCAGCAGAAAACATGCCGTGAA
AGAAAACACCAGTTTTAGAGCTAGAAATAGCAAGTTAAAATAAGGCTAGTCCGTTATCAACTTGAAAAAG
TGGCACCGAGTCGGTGCTTTTTTTCTCGAGTTTTTTTATCGAGTCTCCATTGAAGGCCAGTGTTGTCAAA
GGAACCAATTTCACCGTGGTGCGTGAATTGGTCGGTGGTATCTACTTTGGTGAGAGACAAGAACAGGAAG
AGTCTGCCGACGGTCAGAGCGCTTGGGACACCGAGAAGTACAGTGTCTCTGAAGTTGAAAGAATCACCAG
AATGGCTGCCTTCATGGCTTTGCAGCACAACCCTCCTTTGCCCATCTGGTCCTTAGACAAGGCCAACGTG
CTTGCCTCATCTAGATTGTGGAGAAAGACGGTCGACAAGGTGATGAGCGAGGAGTTCCCTCAATTGACCA
TCAACCACCAGCTCATTGACTCTGCTGCCATGATTTTGGTGCAGAGCCCAACTAAATTGAACGGTGTTGT
GATCACGTCAAACATGTTTGGTGATATTATTTCCGACGAGGCTTCCGTGATCCCTGGCTCCTTGGGTCTT
TTACCTTCTGCATCTTTGGCTTCATTACCAGATACAAATAAGGCGTTTGGTTTGTACGAACCATGCCACG
GTTCGGCTCCGGACTTGCCAGAAAACAAGGTCAACCCTGTCGCCACGATTTTGTCGGCCGCTATGATGTT
GCGCTTGTCATTAGACTGCCTCAGAGAGGCAGAGGCCTTGGAGAAGGCTGTTCGTAACGTTTTGGACTCT
GGTATTCGAACCGCAGATTTGAAGGGCTCAAGTTCCACTCAGGAAGTGGGCGATGCCATTGCTGCTGAGG
TAAAGAAGCTTTTGCAGAAATAACGGTGTTTAAACCCCAGCGCCTGGCGGGCGCTCACAATTCCACACAA
CATACGAGCCGGAAGCATAAAGTGTAAAGCCTGGGGTGCCTAATGAGTGAGCTAACTCACATTAATTGCG
TTGCGCTCACTGCCCGCTTTCCAGTCGGGAAACCTGTCGTGCCAGCTGCATTAATGAATCGGCCAACGCG
CGGGGAGAGGCGGTTTGCGTATTGGGCGCTCTTCCGCTTCCTCGCTCACTGACTCGCTGCGCTCGGTCGT
TCGGCTGCGGCGAGCGGTATCAGCTCACTCAAAGGCGGTAATACGGTTATCCACAGAATCAGGGGATAAC
GCAGGAAAGAACATGTGAGCAAAAGGCCAGCAAAAGGCCAGGAACCGTAAAAAGGCCGCGTTGCTGGCGT
TTTTCCATAGGCTCCGCCCCCCTGACGAGCATCACAAAAATCGACGCTCAAGTCAGAGGTGGCGAAACCC
GACAGGACTATAAAGATACCAGGCGTTTCCCCCTGGAAGCTCCCTCGTGCGCTCTCCTGTTCCGACCCTG
CCGCTTACCGGATACCTGTCCGCCTTTCTCCCTTCGGGAAGCGTGGCGCTTTCTCATAGCTCACGCTGTA
GGTATCTCAGTTCGGTGTAGGTCGTTCGCTCCAAGCTGGGCTGTGTGCACGAACCCCCCGTTCAGCCCGA
CCGCTGCGCCTTATCCGGTAACTATCGTCTTGAGTCCAACCCGGTAAGACACGACTTATCGCCACTGGCA
GCAGCCACTGGTAACAGGATTAGCAGAGCGAGGTATGTAGGCGGTGCTACAGAGTTCTTGAAGTGGTGGC
CTAACTACGGCTACACTAGAAGAACAGTATTTGGTATCTGCGCTCTGCTGAAGCCAGTTACCTTCGGAAA
AAGAGTTGGTAGCTCTTGATCCGGCAAACAAACCACCGCTGGTAGCGGTGGTTTTTTTGTTTGCAAGCAG
CAGATTACGCGCAGAAAAAAAGGATCTCAAGAAGATCCTTTGATCTTTTCTACGGGGTCTGACGCTCAGT
GGAACGAAAACTCACGTTAAGGGATTTTGGTCATGAGATTATCAAAAAGGATCTTCACCTAGATCCTTTT
AAATTAAAAATGAAGTTTTAAATCAATCTAAAGT
Features (pLannotate 1.2.2; 10 found; start..end, strand, type, name):
     27..887     -  CDS            AmpR: β-lactamase; bla; confers resistance to ampicillin, carbenicillin, and related antibiotics
    888..992     -  promoter       AmpR promoter: bla
   1110..1631    +  CDS            sta (fragment): STA_STRLA - Experimental evidence at protein level: Swiss-Prot protein existence level 1. Involved in resistance to streptothricin, a broad-spectrum antibiotic produced by streptomycetes. Detoxifies streptothricin via acetylation of the beta amino group of the first beta-lysyl moiety of streptothricin. From Streptomyces lavendulae.
   1649..1846    +  terminator     TEF terminator: Ashbya gossypii TEF terminator
   2322..2397    +  misc_RNA       gRNA scaffold: guide RNA scaffold for the Streptococcus pyogenes CRISPR/Cas9 system
   2424..3164    +  CDS            LEU2 (fragment): LEU3_YEAST - Experimental evidence at protein level: Swiss-Prot protein existence level 1. Catalyzes the oxidation of 3-carboxy-2-hydroxy-4- methylpentanoate (3-isopropylmalate) to 3-carboxy-4-methyl-2- oxopentanoate. The product decarboxylates to 4-methyl-2 oxopentanoate. From Saccharomyces cerevisiae (strain ATCC 204508 / S288c) (Baker's yeast).
   3218..3248    -  promoter       lac promoter: promoter for the E. coli lac operon
   3263..3284    -  protein_bind   CAP binding site: CAP binding activates transcription in the presence of cAMP. E. coli catabolite activator protein
   3297..3389    -  CDS            lacI (fragment): lac repressor; lacI; The lac repressor binds to the lac operator to inhibit transcription in E. coli. This inhibition can be relieved by adding lactose or isopropyl-β-D-thiogalactopyranoside (IPTG).
   3572..4160    -  rep_origin     ori: high-copy-number ColE1/pMB1/pBR322/pUC origin of replication
