[The description below was written by a language model from this plasmid's Addgene catalogue record and pLannotate feature annotations shown in this document.]
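Description:
pCE27 is a pUC19-based plasmid of about 4.3 kb that carries the guide RNA half of a two-part CRISPR genome-editing system for the yeast Candida auris. It is designed to be used together with a companion Cas9 expression construct, pCE35. In E. coli it is maintained at high copy through the ColE1/pUC origin and selected with ampicillin via the β-lactamase gene and its promoter. Remnants of the pUC19 lac region (lac promoter, CAP binding site, a small lacI fragment) are also present but have no stated role in the payload.

The roughly 2.1 kb insert is a linear series of parts listed as "NAT 2 of 2", pSNR52, an ADE2 guide, the conserved gRNA region and "C. auris LEU2 2 of 2". The feature table matches this order. It shows a partial streptothricin acetyltransferase coding sequence (the nourseothricin resistance gene) followed by the Ashbya gossypii TEF terminator, then an unannotated interval that presumably holds the SNR52 promoter and the ADE2-targeting spacer. After this come the S. pyogenes Cas9 gRNA scaffold and a partial LEU2 coding sequence, which the annotation tool identified by similarity to the S. cerevisiae protein, although the record gives the source as C. auris.

The "2 of 2" labels indicate that both the NAT marker and the LEU2 sequence are incomplete here. The other portions are presumably supplied by the partner construct, so that a functional NAT marker forms only when the two pieces recombine and integrate at the LEU2 locus. The "LEUpOUT" name and the description of the system as markerless suggest that the cassette is later excised to restore LEU2, but the record does not spell out this mechanism.
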