Addgene plasmid #174405: pCE27
Purpose: C. auris LEUpOUT NAT marker gRNA expression construct. Use with pCE35 CAS9 expression construct.
Depositing lab: Clarissa Nobile. Depositing organization: University of California, Merced. Publication: A Markerless CRISPR-Mediated System for Genome Editing in Candida auris Reveals a Conserved Role for Cas5 in the Caspofungin Response. Ennis CL, Hernday AD, Nobile CJ. Microbiol Spectr. 2021 Dec 22;9(3):e0182021. doi: 10.1128/Spectrum.01820-21. Epub 2021 Nov 3. PubMed 34730409.
Backbone
  Vector backbone: pUC19
  Backbone size w/o insert (bp): 2242
  Total vector size (bp): 4307
  Vector type: Bacterial Expression, CRISPR
  Selectable markers: Nourseothricin (NAT)
Growth in bacteria
  Bacterial resistance: Ampicillin, 100 μg/mL
  Growth temperature: 37°C
  Growth strain: DH5alpha
  Copy number: High Copy
Gene/Insert
  Gene/Insert name: NAT 2 of 2, pSNR52, ADE2 gRNA, gRNA conserved, C. auris LEU2 2 of 2
  Species: Candida auris
  Insert size (bp): 2070
Terms and licenses: Academic/Nonprofit Terms; Industry Terms: Not Available to Industry
How to cite: pCE27 was a gift from Clarissa Nobile (Addgene plasmid # 174405 ; http://n2t.net/addgene:174405 ; RRID:Addgene_174405)
